Addgene plasmid #172774: pLBC0010
Purpose: Level 0 module containing NT1_CTPSSU
Depositing lab: Benjamin Field. Depositing organization: CNRS DR12, Delegation Provence et Corse. Publication: MoBiFC: development of a modular bimolecular fluorescence complementation toolkit for the analysis of chloroplast protein-protein interactions. Velay F, Soula M, Mehrez M, Belbachir C, D'Alessandro S, Laloi C, Crete P, Field B. Plant Methods. 2022 May 26;18(1):69. doi: 10.1186/s13007-022-00902-1. PubMed 35619173.
Backbone
  Vector backbone: pAGM1276
  Backbone manufacturer: Engler et al. 2014
  Vector type: Synthetic Biology
Growth in bacteria
  Bacterial resistance: Spectinomycin, 50 μg/mL
  Growth temperature: 37°C
  Growth strain: DH5alpha
  Copy number: High Copy
Gene/Insert
  Gene/Insert name: Gene sequence for Rubisco small subunit (SSU) chloroplast transit peptide (CTP) of Arabidopsis thaliana
  Species: A. thaliana (mustard weed)
  Mutation: no
  Cloning method: Restriction Enzyme; 5′ cloning site Unknown (unknown if destroyed)
Terms and licenses: Academic/Nonprofit Terms; Industry Terms: Not Available to Industry
Depositor comments: Please visit https://www.biorxiv.org/content/10.1101/2021.03.01.433373v1 for bioRxiv preprint.
How to cite: pLBC0010 was a gift from Benjamin Field (Addgene plasmid # 172774 ; http://n2t.net/addgene:172774 ; RRID:Addgene_172774)
