[The description below was written by a language model from this plasmid's Addgene catalogue record and pLannotate feature annotations shown in this document.]
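Description:
pLBC0010 is a small (about 2.6 kb) Level 0 part plasmid from the MoBiFC modular cloning toolkit, built in the pAGM1276 backbone and catalogued as a synthetic biology vector. It is maintained in E. coli at high copy through a ColE1/pUC-type origin and selected with spectinomycin. Resistance comes from a complete aadA coding sequence. The short integrase and gentamicin acetyltransferase fragments annotated just upstream look like remnants of the resistance cassette's origin rather than functional genes, and a bla-type promoter is also annotated in this region. A brief lacI fragment next to the insert is likewise probably backbone residue.

The payload is the NT1_CTPSSU module, which encodes the chloroplast transit peptide of the Arabidopsis thaliana Rubisco small subunit. It appears in the feature table as a 174 nt fragment matching RBCS-1A. A second, shorter fragment about 100 nt downstream is scored against spinach RBCS1. It most likely reflects conserved small-subunit sequence carried within the insert, but the record does not explain it. No promoter, terminator or reporter accompanies the insert, as expected for a Level 0 part, which supplies a single standardised element rather than an expression unit. The "NT1" label suggests an N-terminal tag position, so that assembly with other modules would fuse the transit peptide to the front of a coding sequence and direct the product into the chloroplast. The cloning sites and overhangs are not recorded.

According to the associated publication, the toolkit is intended for bimolecular fluorescence complementation analysis of chloroplast protein-protein interactions. The depositor and repository sequences differ by only two nucleotides in length and give the same annotations.
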