Features (pLannotate 1.2.2; 8 found; start..end, strand, type, name):
    110..214     +  promoter       AmpR promoter: bla
    205..285     -  CDS            int (fragment): INT2_ECOLX - Protein inferred from homology: Swiss-Prot protein existence level 3. Putative integrase believed to be involved in the insertion of antibiotic resistance genes into plasmids and transposons. From Escherichia coli.
    371..427     +  CDS            GmR (fragment): gentamycin acetyltransferase; aacC1; confers resistance to gentamycin
    434..1222    +  CDS            aadA: S3AD_ECOLX - Experimental evidence at protein level: Swiss-Prot protein existence level 1. Mediates bacterial resistance to the antibiotics streptomycin and spectinomycin. From Escherichia coli.
   1396..1984    +  rep_origin     ori: high-copy-number ColE1/pMB1/pBR322/pUC origin of replication
   2167..2216    +  CDS            lacI (fragment): lac repressor; lacI; The lac repressor binds to the lac operator to inhibit transcription in E. coli. This inhibition can be relieved by adding lactose or isopropyl-β-D-thiogalactopyranoside (IPTG).
   2234..2407    +  CDS            RBCS-1A (fragment): RBS1A_ARATH - Also known as ATS1A. Experimental evidence at protein level: Swiss-Prot protein existence level 1. RuBisCO catalyzes two reactions: the carboxylation of D- ribulose 1,5-bisphosphate, the primary event in carbon dioxide fixation, as well as the oxidative fragmentation of the pentose substrate. Both reactions occur simultaneously and in competition at the same active site. Although the small subunit is not catalytic it is essential for maximal activity. From Arabidopsis thaliana (Mouse-ear cress).
   2511..2582    +  CDS            RBCS1 (fragment): RBS1_SPIOL - Also known as RBCS. Experimental evidence at protein level: Swiss-Prot protein existence level 1. RuBisCO catalyzes two reactions: the carboxylation of D- ribulose 1,5-bisphosphate, the primary event in carbon dioxide fixation, as well as the oxidative fragmentation of the pentose substrate. Both reactions occur simultaneously and in competition at the same active site. Although the small subunit is not catalytic it is essential for maximal activity. From Spinacia oleracea (Spinach).
>Addgene plasmid #172774 | pLBC0010 | depositor full sequence | sequence record 335298 | Full Sequence
GTGGCTCTTCAGTGGACGAAAGGGCCTCGTGATACGCCTATTTTTATAGGTTAATGTCATGATAATAATG
GTTTCTTAGACGTCAGGTGGCACTTTTCGGGGAAATGTGCGCGGAACCCCTATTTGTTTATTTTTCTAAA
TACATTCAAATATGTATCCGCTCATGAGACAATAACCCTGATAAATGCTTCAATAATATTGAAAAAGGAA
GAGTATGCGCTCACGCAACTGGTCCAGAACCTTGACCGAACGCAGCGGTGGTAACGGCGCAGTGGCGGTT
TTCATGGCTTGTTATGACTGTTTTTTTGGGGTACAGTCTATGCCTCGGGCATCCAAGCAGCAAGCGCGTT
ACGCCGTGGGTCGATGTTTGATGTTATGGAGCAGCAACGATGTTACGCAGCAGGGCAGTCGCCCTAAAAC
AAAGTTAAACATCATGAGGGAAGCGGTGATCGCCGAAGTATCGACTCAACTATCAGAGGTAGTTGGCGTC
ATCGAGCGCCATCTCGAACCGACGTTGCTGGCCGTACATTTGTACGGCTCCGCAGTGGATGGCGGCCTGA
AGCCACACAGCGATATTGATTTGCTGGTTACGGTGACCGTAAGGCTTGATGAAACAACGCGGCGAGCTTT
GATCAACGACCTTTTGGAAACTTCGGCTTCCCCTGGAGAGAGCGAGATTCTCCGCGCTGTAGAAGTCACC
ATTGTTGTGCACGACGACATCATTCCGTGGCGTTATCCAGCTAAGCGCGAACTGCAATTTGGAGAATGGC
AGCGCAATGACATTCTTGCAGGTATCTTCGAGCCAGCCACGATCGACATTGATCTGGCTATCTTGCTGAC
AAAAGCAAGAGAACATAGCGTTGCCTTGGTAGGTCCAGCGGCGGAGGAACTCTTTGATCCGGTTCCTGAA
CAGGATCTATTTGAGGCGCTAAATGAAACCTTAACGCTATGGAACTCGCCGCCCGACTGGGCTGGCGATG
AGCGAAATGTAGTGCTTACGTTGTCCCGCATTTGGTACAGCGCAGTAACCGGCAAAATCGCGCCGAAGGA
TGTCGCTGCCGACTGGGCAATGGAGCGCCTGCCGGCCCAGTATCAGCCCGTCATACTTGAAGCTAGACAG
GCTTATCTTGGACAAGAAGAAGATCGCTTGGCCTCGCGCGCAGATCAGTTGGAAGAATTTGTCCATTACG
TAAAAGGCGAGATCACCAAGGTAGTCGGCAAATAACTGTCAGACCAAGTTTACTCATATATACTTTAGAT
TGATTTAAAACTTCATTTTTAATTTAAAAGGATCTAGGTGAAGATCCTTTTTGATAATCTCATGACCAAA
ATCCCTTAACGTGAGTTTTCGTTCCACTGAGCGTCAGACCCCGTAGAAAAGATCAAAGGATCTTCTTGAG
ATCCTTTTTTTCTGCGCGTAATCTGCTGCTTGCAAACAAAAAAACCACCGCTACCAGCGGTGGTTTGTTT
GCCGGATCAAGAGCTACCAACTCTTTTTCCGAAGGTAACTGGCTTCAGCAGAGCGCAGATACCAAATACT
GTCCTTCTAGTGTAGCCGTAGTTAGGCCACCACTTCAAGAACTCTGTAGCACCGCCTACATACCTCGCTC
TGCTAATCCTGTTACCAGTGGCTGCTGCCAGTGGCGATAAGTCGTGTCTTACCGGGTTGGACTCAAGACG
ATAGTTACCGGATAAGGCGCAGCGGTCGGGCTGAACGGGGGGTTCGTGCACACAGCCCAGCTTGGAGCGA
ACGACCTACACCGAACTGAGATACCTACAGCGTGAGCTATGAGAAAGCGCCACGCTTCCCGAAGGGAGAA
AGGCGGACAGGTATCCGGTAAGCGGCAGGGTCGGAACAGGAGAGCGCACGAGGGAGCTTCCAGGGGGAAA
CGCCTGGTATCTTTATAGTCCTGTCGGGTTTCGCCACCTCTGACTTGAGCGTCGATTTTTGTGATGCTCG
TCAGGGGGGCGGAGCCTATGGAAAAACGCCAGCAACGCGGCCTTTTTACGGTTCCTGGCCTTTTGCTGGC
CTTTTGCTCACATGTTCTTTCCTGCGTTATCCCCTGATTCTGTGGATAACCGTATTACCGCCTTTGAGTG
AGCTGATACCGCTCGCCGCAGCCGAACGACCGAGCGCAGCGAGTCAGTGAGCGAGGAAGCGGAAGAGCGC
CCAATACGCAAACCGCCTCTCCCCGCGCGTTGGCCGATTCATTAATCACTCTGTGGTCTCACCATGGCTT
CCTCTATGCTCTCTTCCGCTACTATGGTTGCCTCTCCGGCTCAGGCCACTATGGTCGCTCCTTTCAACGG
ACTTAAGTCCTCCGCTGCCTTCCCAGCCACCCGCAAGGCTAACAACGACATTACTTCCATCACAAGCAAC
GGCGGAAGAGTTAACTGCATGCAGGTCATTTATATTTCTTCTTTCACTTTTTTATTATTCCATATGATTT
TTTTCGGTTCTTTCTTCGAATCTACATAAACTAATATCATTGGAAAAATCGAAAAAATAGGTGTGGCCTC
CGATTGGAAAGAAGAAGTTTGAGACTCTCTCTTACCTTCCTGACCTTACCGATTCCGAAATGTGAGACCA
CGAA
