Features (pLannotate 1.2.2; 8 found; start..end, strand, type, name):
    110..214     +  promoter       AmpR promoter: bla
    205..285     -  CDS            int (fragment): INT2_ECOLX - Protein inferred from homology: Swiss-Prot protein existence level 3. Putative integrase believed to be involved in the insertion of antibiotic resistance genes into plasmids and transposons. From Escherichia coli.
    373..429     +  CDS            GmR (fragment): gentamycin acetyltransferase; aacC1; confers resistance to gentamycin
    436..1224    +  CDS            aadA: S3AD_ECOLX - Experimental evidence at protein level: Swiss-Prot protein existence level 1. Mediates bacterial resistance to the antibiotics streptomycin and spectinomycin. From Escherichia coli.
   1398..1986    +  rep_origin     ori: high-copy-number ColE1/pMB1/pBR322/pUC origin of replication
   2169..2218    +  CDS            lacI (fragment): lac repressor; lacI; The lac repressor binds to the lac operator to inhibit transcription in E. coli. This inhibition can be relieved by adding lactose or isopropyl-β-D-thiogalactopyranoside (IPTG).
   2236..2409    +  CDS            RBCS-1A (fragment): RBS1A_ARATH - Also known as ATS1A. Experimental evidence at protein level: Swiss-Prot protein existence level 1. RuBisCO catalyzes two reactions: the carboxylation of D- ribulose 1,5-bisphosphate, the primary event in carbon dioxide fixation, as well as the oxidative fragmentation of the pentose substrate. Both reactions occur simultaneously and in competition at the same active site. Although the small subunit is not catalytic it is essential for maximal activity. From Arabidopsis thaliana (Mouse-ear cress).
   2513..2584    +  CDS            RBCS1 (fragment): RBS1_SPIOL - Also known as RBCS. Experimental evidence at protein level: Swiss-Prot protein existence level 1. RuBisCO catalyzes two reactions: the carboxylation of D- ribulose 1,5-bisphosphate, the primary event in carbon dioxide fixation, as well as the oxidative fragmentation of the pentose substrate. Both reactions occur simultaneously and in competition at the same active site. Although the small subunit is not catalytic it is essential for maximal activity. From Spinacia oleracea (Spinach).
>Addgene plasmid #172774 | pLBC0010 | addgene full sequence | sequence record 345927 | Addgene NGS Result
GTGGCTCTTCAGTGGACGAAAGGGCCTCGTGATACGCCTATTTTTATAGGTTAATGTCATGATAATAATG
GTTTCTTAGACGTCAGGTGGCACTTTTCGGGGAAATGTGCGCGGAACCCCTATTTGTTTATTTTTCTAAA
TACATTCAAATATGTATCCGCTCATGAGACAATAACCCTGATAAATGCTTCAATAATATTGAAAAAGGAA
GAGTATGCGCTCACGCAACTGGTCCAGAACCTTGACCGAACGCAGCGGTGGTAACGGCGCAGTGGCGGTT
TTCATGGCTTGTTATGACTGTTTTTTTTTGGGGTACAGTCTATGCCTCGGGCATCCAAGCAGCAAGCGCG
TTACGCCGTGGGTCGATGTTTGATGTTATGGAGCAGCAACGATGTTACGCAGCAGGGCAGTCGCCCTAAA
ACAAAGTTAAACATCATGAGGGAAGCGGTGATCGCCGAAGTATCGACTCAACTATCAGAGGTAGTTGGCG
TCATCGAGCGCCATCTCGAACCGACGTTGCTGGCCGTACATTTGTACGGCTCCGCAGTGGATGGCGGCCT
GAAGCCACACAGCGATATTGATTTGCTGGTTACGGTGACCGTAAGGCTTGATGAAACAACGCGGCGAGCT
TTGATCAACGACCTTTTGGAAACTTCGGCTTCCCCTGGAGAGAGCGAGATTCTCCGCGCTGTAGAAGTCA
CCATTGTTGTGCACGACGACATCATTCCGTGGCGTTATCCAGCTAAGCGCGAACTGCAATTTGGAGAATG
GCAGCGCAATGACATTCTTGCAGGTATCTTCGAGCCAGCCACGATCGACATTGATCTGGCTATCTTGCTG
ACAAAAGCAAGAGAACATAGCGTTGCCTTGGTAGGTCCAGCGGCGGAGGAACTCTTTGATCCGGTTCCTG
AACAGGATCTATTTGAGGCGCTAAATGAAACCTTAACGCTATGGAACTCGCCGCCCGACTGGGCTGGCGA
TGAGCGAAATGTAGTGCTTACGTTGTCCCGCATTTGGTACAGCGCAGTAACCGGCAAAATCGCGCCGAAG
GATGTCGCTGCCGACTGGGCAATGGAGCGCCTGCCGGCCCAGTATCAGCCCGTCATACTTGAAGCTAGAC
AGGCTTATCTTGGACAAGAAGAAGATCGCTTGGCCTCGCGCGCAGATCAGTTGGAAGAATTTGTCCATTA
CGTAAAAGGCGAGATCACCAAGGTAGTCGGCAAATAACTGTCAGACCAAGTTTACTCATATATACTTTAG
ATTGATTTAAAACTTCATTTTTAATTTAAAAGGATCTAGGTGAAGATCCTTTTTGATAATCTCATGACCA
AAATCCCTTAACGTGAGTTTTCGTTCCACTGAGCGTCAGACCCCGTAGAAAAGATCAAAGGATCTTCTTG
AGATCCTTTTTTTCTGCGCGTAATCTGCTGCTTGCAAACAAAAAAACCACCGCTACCAGCGGTGGTTTGT
TTGCCGGATCAAGAGCTACCAACTCTTTTTCCGAAGGTAACTGGCTTCAGCAGAGCGCAGATACCAAATA
CTGTTCTTCTAGTGTAGCCGTAGTTAGGCCACCACTTCAAGAACTCTGTAGCACCGCCTACATACCTCGC
TCTGCTAATCCTGTTACCAGTGGCTGCTGCCAGTGGCGATAAGTCGTGTCTTACCGGGTTGGACTCAAGA
CGATAGTTACCGGATAAGGCGCAGCGGTCGGGCTGAACGGGGGGTTCGTGCACACAGCCCAGCTTGGAGC
GAACGACCTACACCGAACTGAGATACCTACAGCGTGAGCTATGAGAAAGCGCCACGCTTCCCGAAGGGAG
AAAGGCGGACAGGTATCCGGTAAGCGGCAGGGTCGGAACAGGAGAGCGCACGAGGGAGCTTCCAGGGGGA
AACGCCTGGTATCTTTATAGTCCTGTCGGGTTTCGCCACCTCTGACTTGAGCGTCGATTTTTGTGATGCT
CGTCAGGGGGGCGGAGCCTATGGAAAAACGCCAGCAACGCGGCCTTTTTACGGTTCCTGGCCTTTTGCTG
GCCTTTTGCTCACATGTTCTTTCCTGCGTTATCCCCTGATTCTGTGGATAACCGTATTACCGCCTTTGAG
TGAGCTGATACCGCTCGCCGCAGCCGAACGACCGAGCGCAGCGAGTCAGTGAGCGAGGAAGCGGAAGAGC
GCCCAATACGCAAACCGCCTCTCCCCGCGCGTTGGCCGATTCATTAATCACTCTGTGGTCTCACCATGGC
TTCCTCTATGCTCTCTTCCGCTACTATGGTTGCCTCTCCGGCTCAGGCCACTATGGTCGCTCCTTTCAAC
GGACTTAAGTCCTCCGCTGCCTTCCCAGCCACCCGCAAGGCTAACAACGACATTACTTCCATCACAAGCA
ACGGCGGAAGAGTTAACTGCATGCAGGTCATTTATATTTCTTCTTTCACTTTTTTATTATTCCATATGAT
TTTTTTCGGTTCTTTCTTCGAATCTACATAAACTAATATCATTGGAAAAATCGAAAAAATAGGTGTGGCC
TCCGATTGGAAAGAAGAAGTTTGAGACTCTCTCTTACCTTCCTGACCTTACCGATTCCGAAATGTGAGAC
CACGAA
